>Addgene plasmid #96998 | pMGF172 | addgene full sequence | sequence record 190559 | Addgene NGS Result
AACGGGAAGGCGACTGGAGTGCCATGTCCGGTTTTCAACAAACCATGCAAATGCTGAATGAGGGCATCGT
TCCCACTGCGATGCTGGTTGCCAACGATCAGATGGCGCTGGGCGCAATGCGCGCCATTACCGAGTCCGGG
CTGCGCGTTGGTGCGGATATCTCGGTAGTGGGATACGACGATACCGAAGACAGCTCATGTTATATCCCGC
CGTTAACCACCATCAAACAGGATTTTCGCCTGCTGGGGCAAACCAGCGTGGACCGCTTGCTGCAACTCTC
TCAGGGCCAGGCGGTGAAGGGCAATCAGCTGTTGCCCGTCTCACTGGTGAAAAGAAAAACCACGCTAGCG
CCCAATACGCAAACCGCCTCTCCCCGCGCGTTGGCCGATTCATTAATGCAGCTGGCACGACAGGTTTCCC
GACTGGAAAGCGGGCAGTGAGCGCAACGCAATTAATGTAAGTTAGCTCACTCATTAGGCACCCCAGGCTT
TACACTTTATGCTTCCGGCTCGTATGTTGTGTGGAATTGTGAGCGGATAACAATTTCACACAGGAAACAG
CTATGACCATGATTACGGATTCACTGGCCGTCGTTTTACAACGTCGTGACTGGGAAAACCCTGGCGTTAC
CCAACTTAATCGCCTTGCAGCACATCCCCCTTTCGCCAGCTGGCGTAATAGCGAAGAGGCCCGCACCGAT
CGCCCTTCCCAACAGTTGCGCAGCCTGAATGGCGAATGGCGCTTTGCCTGGTTTCCGGCACCAGAAGCGG
TGCCGGAAAGCTGGCTGGAGTGCGATCTTCCTGAGGCCGATACTGTCGTCGTCCCCTCAAACTGGCAGAT
GCACGGTTACGATGCGCCCATCTACACCAACGTGACCTATCCCATTACGGTCAATCCGCCGTTTGTTCCC
ACGGAGAATCCGACGGGTTGTTACTCGCTCACATTTAATGTTGATGAAAGCTGGCTACAGGAAGGCCAGA
CGCGAATTATTTTTGATGGCGTTGGAATTAGCTTATCGACTGCACGGTGCACCAATGCTTCTGGCGTCAG
GCAGCCATCGGAAGCTGTGGTATGGCTGTGCAGGTCGTAAATCACTGCATAATTCGTGTCGCTCAAGGCG
CACTCCCGTTCTGGATAATGTTTTTTGCGCCGACATCATAACGGTTCTGGCAAATATTCTGAAATGAGCT
GTTGACAATTAATCATCGGCTCGTATAATGTGTGGAATTGTGAGCGGATAACAATTTCACACAGGAAACA
GTATTCATGTCCCCTATACTAGGTTATTGGAAAATTAAGGGCCTTGTGCAACCCACTCGACTTCTTTTGG
AATATCTTGAAGAAAAATATGAAGAGCATTTGTATGAGCGCGATGAAGGTGATAAATGGCGAAACAAAAA
GTTTGAATTGGGTTTGGAGTTTCCCAATCTTCCTTATTATATTGATGGTGATGTTAAATTAACACAGTCT
ATGGCCATCATACGTTATATAGCTGACAAGCACAACATGTTGGGTGGTTGTCCAAAAGAGCGTGCAGAGA
TTTCAATGCTTGAAGGAGCGGTTTTGGATATTAGATACGGTGTTTCGAGAATTGCATATAGTAAAGACTT
TGAAACTCTCAAAGTTGATTTTCTTAGCAAGCTACCTGAAATGCTGAAAATGTTCGAAGATCGTTTATGT
CATAAAACATATTTAAATGGTGATCATGTAACCCATCCTGACTTCATGTTGTATGACGCTCTTGATGTTG
TTTTATACATGGACCCAATGTGCCTGGATGCGTTCCCAAAATTAGTTTGTTTTAAAAAACGTATTGAAGC
TATCCCACAAATTGATAAGTACTTGAAATCCAGCAAGTATATAGCATGGCCTTTGCAGGGCTGGCAAGCC
ACGTTTGGTGGTGGCGACCATCCTCCAAAATCGGATCTGGAAGTTCTGTTCCAGGGGCCCCTGGCTGTTC
CTAATTGGGCTGCTTATTTTGATACTTTGAGCTCCAAAGAGCTTTCTGCCTGGATTAAGGAATACAAAAA
ACATTACCATGGAAAACTTCACCCATCCAAAGATCGTGAACATCTTTTCCAAAATGCCTGTAATATTTAT
CGCGCTATTGCTGAAAAGGCTGACAAATCTGTTCTTCAATCGATTCAATCAAAGTTTCCTAAGGCAACTG
TTCCCGGTTATGACTCTTGGTCTAATGAAGATCTAAAGTCTGCACTCAAGGAATATGGTGACAGTATTGG
TAAGGTGTTTAATCGTAAAGATGCTATTGAACGCTTAAAGCGTCATGATATTTTATTCTATGGTCCTGTT
GTTGCCGACAAGGCTAAATCAGGAGTCTCTGGCTTCCTTCGACGTGTTGCTTCTTTTATGGGATTTGGCA
CTCGCGACGTAGCTGAAATTAAGCTAGGAGAAAACATTCAAAAGGTAAAAGATACTGCCTCTAAAGCCTC
ATCTGCTGTATCTTCAGCAGGCGACTATGTCGAAACTAATGTAAAGAAAGCCCAAAGGGTTTTGGGAGGA
ACGGGCGGTAGTGGAGGCACTGGTATGGTGAGCAAGGGCGAGGAGGATAACATGGCCATCATCAAGGAGT
TCATGCGCTTCAAGGTGCACATGGAGGGCTCCGTGAACGGCCACGAGTTCGAGATCGAGGGCGAGGGCGA
GGGCCGCCCCTACGAGGGCACCCAGACCGCCAAGCTGAAGGTGACCAAGGGTGGCCCCCTGCCCTTCGCC
TGGGACATCCTGTCCCCTCAGTTCATGTACGGCTCCAAGGCCTACGTGAAGCACCCCGCCGACATCCCCG
ACTACTTGAAGCTGTCCTTCCCCGAGGGCTTCAAGTGGGAGCGCGTGATGAACTTCGAGGACGGCGGCGT
GGTGACCGTGACCCAGGACTCCTCCCTGCAGGACGGCGAGTTCATCTACAAGGTGAAGCTGCGCGGCACC
AACTTCCCCTCCGACGGCCCCGTAATGCAGAAGAAGACCATGGGCTGGGAGGCCTCCTCCGAGCGGATGT
ACCCCGAGGACGGCGCCCTGAAGGGCGAGATCAAGCAGAGGCTGAAGCTGAAGGACGGCGGCCACTACGA
CGCTGAGGTCAAGACCACCTACAAGGCCAAGAAGCCCGTGCAGCTGCCCGGCGCCTACAACGTCAACATC
AAGTTGGACATCACCTCCCACAACGAGGACTACACCATCGTGGAACAGTACGAACGCGCCGAGGGCCGCC
ACTCCACCGGCGGCATGGACGAGCTGTACAAGTGAGGCGCGCCACTTCTAAATAAGCGAATTTCTTATGA
TTTATGATTTTTATTATTAAATAAGTTATAAAAAAAATAAGTGTATACAAATTTTAAAGTGACTCTTAGG
TTTTAAAACGAAAATTCTTATTCTTGAGTAACTCTTTCCTGTAGGTCAGGTTGCTTTCTCAGGTATAGTA
TGAGGTCGCTCTTATTGACCACACCTCTACCGGCAGATCCGCTAGGGATAACAGGGTAATATAGATCTGT
TTAGCTTGCCTCGTCCCCGCCGGGTCACCCGGCCAGCGACATGGAGGCCCAGAATACAACACCAATGTTT
ATAACCAAGTTTTATCTTGTTTGTCTACATGGTATTTTACATTCATCTACATACATCTTTCATTGGCTTT
GTACATAGTTATCATTACAAGTCTAAAAAAATTCACTCTTTTCTTATTCAATGTCAATCCAAGAGAAAAG
ATTGTGGTAATGTTGTAGGAGCATGTTTAATAAATTACTATAGCAAATTACTTTTTATTCCCAAGGTGTT
TATCTATAATAGTTAATATTTTAGTCGCTACATAAAATTTTACCAAAGAGTACTTGTATACTAATTCTAA
ATGCCTTCTGACATAAAACGCCTAGGAAAACAAACGCAAACAAGGCATCGACTTTTTCAATAACCAACCA
AAAAAATTTTACATTAGTCTTTTTTTAATGCTGAGAAAGTCTTTGCTGATATGCCTTCCAACCAGCTTCT
CTATATCTCTTGGCTTCGACAACAGGATTACGACCAGCTCCATAGACTCCACGACCAACAATGATGATGT
CGCTACCGCAGTTTACAATCACTTCTTCAGGAGTACGATATTGCTGTCCCAGCCCGTCTCCTTTAACATC
CAAGCCGATACCAGGGGACATAGTTATGTAGTCGCTTTGAAGGTTAGGAAATCGACGACCAGCTATAAAG
CCAAAGCAAAAATCGGTATGCTTCTCAAACCATTCTAAGGTTTTCTCTGTGTAGGAACCAGTAGCCAAAG
AGCCTTTGGAAGACATTTCAGCCAAAAGCAAGAGACCACGTCCCAAAGGTAAACCAACTTCTTTGAGGCC
TTGTATAATACCCTCGCCTGGCACTGTATGGCAATTTGTGATATGAGCCCAAGAAGCAATTTTGTACACA
CCAGATGCATATTGTAGCTTGACGGTATTTCCAATGTCTGCGAATTTGCGATCCTCAAAGATAAGAAAAC
GATGCTTTTTACCTAAGGCCACCAGTTTTTCTACCATATCCTGGTCGAAATCCTCGACAACGTCAATATG
TGTCTTGATAACACAGACATAGGGTCCAATTTTATCTACCAATTCTAAGATTTCGGATTTCTTCGTCAAA
TCGACCGCGACTGACAAGTTGCTTTGCTTTTCTTCCATCAAAGCCAACAATTCCTTGGCAATGGGATTTT
TCATCCCCTCAGCTCTAGCTGAATAGCTTTGAAATACTCTAGCATCCATAACTTTGCTTTTAAACCTTTA
ATTTCGATCCAAGCAAAAAAGAGGTTCTTGGTAGGACAATACGGTAAGAAAACACGACATGTGCAGAGAT
GCCGACGAAGCATAGTTAAACTGGGATGGTAAAATCAATTAAGAATTTATAAAGACAAAATTGTATAAGT
CTCTAAAACATCTTAATTATACCTCACAGAACTATCTAAAATATATTCACAAAGTGCAAACATTATCATG
AAAAAGAACCATTTTAATTTAAAGCAAGGGCATTAAGGCTTATTTACAGAATTTCTTACTTTTGTAAAGA
TTATAAGGCTGATTATCTTTTTCACCATGCCAAAAATTACACAAGATAGAATGGATGTTTGAAATTAAAC
GTGAGTATACAAACAAATACACTAGGTAAATCGAAACATTTTTTTCTCCATTAAGTAACAAATTCCTATT
TAGAGAAAGAATGCTGAGTAGATTAAATAATCTATACAAACTTTTTTAACACAAATGCATACATATAGCC
AGTGGGATTTGTAGCTAAGCTTGCGAATTCGAGTCTAACTCCTTAACCACTCGGACATAGTGACTTATCT
GACACTCATTGTAAATTAATATATATATAGGCATTTTGTTTAGTTAAAGGTACTTAAGTAATTAGTATAA
ACGAACCAATTTTATAATCAGGAAGTTAAGTGAATGGTAGCACATGTCGTAAAAATTGTGAATTTTTATT
GAATAATATTTTAAATACAAGCCTTTCTAGACTAGGTATACTCATAAACATATATGAGCAAAAGGATAGA
GGAGATTACATTGCATCTTCTACAAATTTATTTATTGCCCTTTACTGAAAAATTAAATAATGAGTACTAA
ATGATAAAAAGCGCTCAGTACAAGAAAGATTGCAAAAATATTGCATTCTTCATGAATTAAAGTTGCATAT
AAGGCATATTGAAAGTAATAGTACTAAAACAGCAGTTAGCGAAAATTAATAGAATTATATTCGCAAGACA
ATTGTGACATTAAATTAAAAAATTGTAGAATTTTTACTATCCTCTTTAACGCCATGAGCCTTTATAAAAA
GGTTAAATTAGTTTTAACATTCTTTTTTTGAGTAAGAGTTTACAATTTATCAAAACCTGTGTTATTATAT
TCATTAGTTTCAATTTATTAGCATCTAGAGAAAAATCAATTGGCAGTTACATTGTTGGAATTTATGAAGA
AAAAGAATCTACAACGGAGAATAAGTTGCTGATCGCTTTCCCTAAAATTGTATATTTTGCTGAGCTTATT
TTGACATTTCGTTGAAGTTTTCTCTAATTCGCATTCATTTTAAGTAAAACAATGAGAAATAAAATTACAA
AAAATACAAATTAAAATACAATTTTTAGCTATAATTATAGACGATGCCCTTGTATCCCATTCTGTCTCGC
TTGCCCCTACTTTTTATCTTTTATATACCATAATGAACGCTGCCGCTACTAACCATACCCCGATTTTACA
TTTCGGACTCCCAAGGACGTACAAAATAGAAAACTATAGAAAAAAATAATCAGAAAATAGCATGTCATCT
CTTTGTAAAACGCGTTTGCAAGAAGAAAGGAAACAATGGAGAAGAGATCATCCATTTGTATGTAAATTTT
AGTAAACTTGAAGAAATCACTAACAACTTCTCTTACTTAGGGATTCTATGCAAAACCTTGTAAATCATCT
GATGGAGGACTCGATTTAATGAATTGGAAGGTTGATACTAACGCCGCCATCCATAAATTGTTCATGAACG
TTCTTAATGTCTATTTATATTATTTAAAAAGAAGGAGATTACGTCTAAAACGAGTTCTCGTTTAATATAT
GACTTTTAATGAAATATCTATGTTCATATTCGCTACTTAACCTTCCTTGGCAAGTAATCCATCCTATTGT
TAACATTAATATAATCCATCAAGATACTTTTTTATTAATTTAAGTTTTTCAGAATTAGATGTTGGTGCAC
CTCCTCCAAATCTAGAGCTGTGGAAAGAATTGGTAAAATCTTATCGCGATGTTCGTGATTCTCTAAAAAT
TGCAGTAAAACATTTCTAGCATATTCTTTGTTAATCAATTCTTTAGAAATATTGCTTATAACAGGTGGCT
CGAATGAACCTGCTGAATCACTTGAAGCTTTGGGCAATATTTCACTGCTCATAACACTGGACAGCTCGCT
CTCGTGAGATTTGACACTTTCCTTTTGAACCTTTTGCTTTTCAATGAGTTCTTTTATTTCATCCCTTGAC
TCCACTAACTCGTTTCCAACACCGAGCGGCCGCATCGTGACTGACTGACGATCTGCCTCGCGCGTTTCGG
TGATGACGGTGAAAACCTCTGACACATGCAGCTCCCGGAGACGGTCACAGCTTGTCTGTAAGCGGATGCC
GGGAGCAGACAAGCCCGTCAGGGCGCGTCAGCGGGTGTTGGCGGGTGTCGGGGCGCAGCCATGACCCAGT
CACGTAGCGATAGCGGAGTGTATAATTCTTGAAGACGAAAGGGCCTCGTGATACGCCTATTTTTATAGGT
TAATGTCATGATAATAATGGTTTCTTAGACGTCAGGTGGCACTTTTCGGGGAAATGTGCGCGGAACCCCT
ATTTGTTTATTTTTCTAAATACATTCAAATATGTATCCGCTCATGAGACAATAACCCTGATAAATGCTTC
AATAATATTGAAAAAGGAAGAGTATGAGTATTCAACATTTCCGTGTCGCCCTTATTCCCTTTTTTGCGGC
ATTTTGCCTTCCTGTTTTTGCTCACCCAGAAACGCTGGTGAAAGTAAAAGATGCTGAAGATCAGTTGGGT
GCACGAGTGGGTTACATCGAACTGGATCTCAACAGCGGTAAGATCCTTGAGAGTTTTCGCCCCGAAGAAC
GTTTTCCAATGATGAGCACTTTTAAAGTTCTGCTATGTGGCGCGGTATTATCCCGTGTTGACGCCGGGCA
AGAGCAACTCGGTCGCCGCATACACTATTCTCAGAATGACTTGGTTGAGTACTCACCAGTCACAGAAAAG
CATCTTACGGATGGCATGACAGTAAGAGAATTATGCAGTGCTGCCATAACCATGAGTGATAACACTGCGG
CCAACTTACTTCTGACAACGATCGGAGGACCGAAGGAGCTAACCGCTTTTTTGCACAACATGGGGGATCA
TGTAACTCGCCTTGATCGTTGGGAACCGGAGCTGAATGAAGCCATACCAAACGACGAGCGTGACACCACG
ATGCCTGCAGCAATGGCAACAACGTTGCGCAAACTATTAACTGGCGAACTACTTACTCTAGCTTCCCGGC
AACAATTAATAGACTGGATGGAGGCGGATAAAGTTGCAGGACCACTTCTGCGCTCGGCCCTTCCGGCTGG
CTGGTTTATTGCTGATAAATCTGGAGCCGGTGAGCGTGGGTCTCGCGGTATCATTGCAGCACTGGGGCCA
GATGGTAAGCCCTCCCGTATCGTAGTTATCTACACGACGGGGAGTCAGGCAACTATGGATGAACGAAATA
GACAGATCGCTGAGATAGGTGCCTCACTGATTAAGCATTGGTAACTGTCAGACCAAGTTTACTCATATAT
ACTTTAGATTGATTTAAAACTTCATTTTTAATTTAAAAGGATCTAGGTGAAGATCCTTTTTGATAATCTC
ATGACCAAAATCCCTTAACGTGAGTTTTCGTTCCACTGAGCGTCAGACCCCGTAGAAAAGATCAAAGGAT
CTTCTTGAGATCCTTTTTTTCTGCGCGTAATCTGCTGCTTGCAAACAAAAAAACCACCGCTACCAGCGGT
GGTTTGTTTGCCGGATCAAGAGCTACCAACTCTTTTTCCGAAGGTAACTGGCTTCAGCAGAGCGCAGATA
CCAAATACTGTCCTTCTAGTGTAGCCGTAGTTAGGCCACCACTTCAAGAACTCTGTAGCACCGCCTACAT
ACCTCGCTCTGCTAATCCTGTTACCAGTGGCTGCTGCCAGTGGCGATAAGTCGTGTCTTACCGGGTTGGA
CTCAAGACGATAGTTACCGGATAAGGCGCAGCGGTCGGGCTGAACGGGGGGTTCGTGCACACAGCCCAGC
TTGGAGCGAACGACCTACACCGAACTGAGATACCTACAGCGTGAGCTATGAGAAAGCGCCACGCTTCCCG
AAGGGAGAAAGGCGGACAGGTATCCGGTAAGCGGCAGGGTCGGAACAGGAGAGCGCACGAGGGAGCTTCC
AGGGGGAAACGCCTGGTATCTTTATAGTCCTGTCGGGTTTCGCCACCTCTGACTTGAGCGTCGATTTTTG
TGATGCTCGTCAGGGGGGCGGAGCCTATGGAAAAACGCCAGCAACGCGGCCTTTTTACGGTTCCTGGCCT
TTTGCTGGCCTTTTGCTCACATGTTCTTTCCTGCGTTATCCCCTGATTCTGTGGATAACCGTATTACCGC
CTTTGAGTGAGCTGATACCGCTCGCCGCAGCCGAACGACCGAGCGCAGCGAGTCAGTGAGCGAGGAAGCG
GAAGAGCGCCTGATGCGGTATTTTCTCCTTACGCATCTGTGCGGTATTTCACACCGCATAAATTCCGACA
CCATCGAATGGCGCAAAACCTTTCGCGGTATGGCATGATAGCGCCCGGAAGAGAGTCAATTCAGGGTGGT
GAATGTGAAACCAGTAACGTTATACGATGTCGCAGAGTATGCCGGTGTCTCTTATCAGACCGTTTCCCGC
GTGGTGAACCAGGCCAGCCACGTTTCTGCGAAAACGCGGGAAAAAGTGGAAGCGGCGATGGCGGAGCTGA
ATTACATTCCCAACCGCGTGGCACAACAACTGGCGGGCAAACAGTCGTTGCTGATTGGCGTTGCCACCTC
CAGTCTGGCCCTGCACGCGCCGTCGCAAATTGTCGCGGCGATTAAATCTCGCGCCGATCAACTGGGTGCC
AGCGTGGTGGTGTCGATGGTAGAACGAAGCGGCGTCGAAGCCTGTAAAGCGGCGGTGCACAATCTTCTCG
CGCAACGCGTCAGTGGGCTGATCATTAACTATCCGCTGGATGACCAGGATGCCATTGCTGTGGAAGCTGC
CTGCACTAATGTTCCGGCGTTATTTCTTGATGTCTCTGACCAGACACCCATCAACAGTATTATTTTCTCC
CATGAAGACGGTACGCGACTGGGCGTGGAGCATCTGGTCGCATTGGGTCACCAGCAAATCGCGCTGTTAG
CGGGCCCATTAAGTTCTGTCTCGGCGCGTCTGCGTCTGGCTGGCTGGCATAAATATCTCACTCGCAATCA
AATTCAGCCGATAGCGG
Features (pLannotate 1.2.2; 25 found; start..end, strand, type, name):
    453..474     +  protein_bind   CAP binding site: CAP binding activates transcription in the presence of cAMP. E. coli catabolite activator protein
    489..519     +  promoter       lac promoter: promoter for the E. coli lac operon
    527..543     +  protein_bind   lac operator: The lac repressor binds to the lac operator to inhibit transcription in E. coli. This inhibition can be relieved by adding lactose or isopropyl-β-D-thiogalactopyranoside (IPTG). lac repressor encoded by lacI
    563..736     +  CDS            lacZα: LacZα fragment of β-galactosidase; lacZ fragment
   1000..1116    -  CDS            yciV (fragment): RNAAM_ECOLI - Also known as trpH From Escherichia coli (strain K12).
   1192..1220    +  promoter       tac promoter: strong E. coli promoter; hybrid between the trp and lac UV5 promoters
   1228..1244    +  protein_bind   lac operator: The lac repressor binds to the lac operator to inhibit transcription in E. coli. This inhibition can be relieved by adding lactose or isopropyl-β-D-thiogalactopyranoside (IPTG). lac repressor encoded by lacI
   1267..1920    +  CDS            GST26_SCHJA: Experimental evidence at protein level: Swiss-Prot protein existence level 1. GST isoenzymes appear to play a central role in the parasite detoxification system. Other functions are also suspected including a role in increasing the solubility of haematin in the parasite gut. From Schistosoma japonicum (Blood fluke).
   1954..2514    +  CDS            ish1 (fragment): ISH1_SCHPO - Also known as isp1. Experimental evidence at protein level: Swiss-Prot protein existence level 1. Has a role in maintaining cell viability during stationary phase induced by stress response. Activated by the spc1 MAPK pathway. From Schizosaccharomyces pombe (strain 972 / ATCC 24843) (Fission yeast).
   2545..3252    +  CDS            mCherry: mCherry is a basic (constitutively fluorescent) red fluorescent protein published in 2004, derived from Discosoma sp.. It is reported to be a very rapidly-maturing monomer with low acid sensitivity.
   3276..3463    +  terminator     ADH1 terminator: S. cerevisiae ADH1; transcription terminator for the S. cerevisiae alcohol dehydrogenase 1 (ADH1) gene
   3538..3557    +  promoter       TEF promoter (fragment): Ashbya gossypii TEF promoter
   3945..4739    -  CDS            S. pombe ura4: orotidine 5'-phosphate decarboxylase, required for uracil biosynthesis; Schizosaccharomyces pombe ura4
   5348..6131    -  rep_origin     ars1: Schizosaccharomyces pombe autonomously replicating sequence ars1
   6292..6357    +  CDS            hus5 (fragment): UBC9_SCHPO - Also known as ubc9. Experimental evidence at protein level: Swiss-Prot protein existence level 1. Catalyzes the covalent attachment of ubiquitin-like protein SUMO/Smt3 to other proteins. Required for efficient recovery from DNA damage or S-phase arrest and normal mitosis. This may be as part of a checkpoint independent recovery process. From Schizosaccharomyces pombe (strain 972 / ATCC 24843) (Fission yeast).
   6411..6473    +  CDS            hus5 (fragment): UBC9_SCHPO - Also known as ubc9. Experimental evidence at protein level: Swiss-Prot protein existence level 1. Catalyzes the covalent attachment of ubiquitin-like protein SUMO/Smt3 to other proteins. Required for efficient recovery from DNA damage or S-phase arrest and normal mitosis. This may be as part of a checkpoint independent recovery process. From Schizosaccharomyces pombe (strain 972 / ATCC 24843) (Fission yeast).
   6688..7020    -  CDS            YGRB_SCHPO (fragment): Experimental evidence at protein level: Swiss-Prot protein existence level 1. From Schizosaccharomyces pombe (strain 972 / ATCC 24843) (Fission yeast).
   7053..7092    +  CDS            rop (fragment): Rop protein, which maintains plasmids at low copy number; rop
   7194..7234    +  misc_feature   bom (fragment): basis of mobility region from pBR322
   7339..7443    +  promoter       AmpR promoter: bla
   7444..8304    +  CDS            AmpR: β-lactamase; bla; confers resistance to ampicillin, carbenicillin, and related antibiotics
   8475..9063    +  rep_origin     ori: high-copy-number ColE1/pMB1/pBR322/pUC origin of replication
   9249..9300    -  misc_feature   bom (fragment): basis of mobility region from pBR322
   9307..9384    +  promoter       lacI promoter: lacI
   9385..440     +  CDS            lacI (across the origin): lac repressor; lacI; The lac repressor binds to the lac operator to inhibit transcription in E. coli. This inhibition can be relieved by adding lactose or isopropyl-β-D-thiogalactopyranoside (IPTG).
