[The description below was written by a language model from this plasmid's Addgene catalogue record and pLannotate feature annotations shown in this document.]
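Description:
pMGF172 is an E. coli-propagated plasmid that carries a cassette for tagging the fission yeast ish1 gene with mCherry, using ura4+ as the selectable marker. The catalogue lists the backbone as a "pGEM GST vector" and the vector type as bacterial expression. The feature table matches a GST-fusion expression backbone: a tac promoter with lac operator, the Schistosoma japonicum GST coding sequence, lacI with its own promoter, a lacZα segment, a high-copy ColE1/pUC-type origin and AmpR for ampicillin selection. The sequenced record is about 10 kb, close to the listed total size.

The insert was assembled by Gibson cloning. It begins directly downstream of GST with a fragment corresponding to the C-terminal part of S. pombe ish1, followed by mCherry and the S. cerevisiae ADH1 terminator. Next come a short remnant of the Ashbya gossypii TEF promoter, the S. pombe ura4 gene in reverse orientation, and a region annotated as S. pombe ars1. Beyond these lie fragments of other S. pombe genes (hus5 and an uncharacterised open reading frame); these may be downstream genomic flanking sequence, but the record does not say so.

No yeast promoter is listed for the fusion. This fits a design in which the ish1 C-terminal fragment serves as a homology arm, so that integration at the chromosomal locus places mCherry in frame at the end of the endogenous gene under its native regulation, with integrants selected by uracil prototrophy in a ura4-deficient strain. The N-terminal GST appears to come from the backbone rather than being part of the yeast tagging function. The associated work concerns ESCRT-mediated nuclear envelope closure, but the record does not state what role Ish1-mCherry played in it.
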