Addgene plasmid #96998: pMGF172
Purpose: ish1 mCherry insertion cassette with ura4+ gene
Depositing lab: Adam Frost & Wesley Sundquist. Depositing organization: University of Utah. Publication: LEM2 recruits CHMP7 for ESCRT-mediated nuclear envelope closure in fission yeast and human cells. Gu M, LaJoie D, Chen OS, von Appen A, Ladinsky MS, Redd MJ, Nikolova L, Bjorkman PJ, Sundquist WI, Ullman KS, Frost A. Proc Natl Acad Sci U S A. 2017 Mar 14;114(11):E2166-E2175. doi: 10.1073/pnas.1613916114. Epub 2017 Feb 27. PubMed 28242692.
Backbone
  Vector backbone: pGEM GST vector
  Backbone size w/o insert (bp): 4800
  Total vector size (bp): 9800
  Vector type: Bacterial Expression
Growth in bacteria
  Bacterial resistance: Ampicillin, 100 μg/mL
  Growth temperature: 37°C
  Growth strain: DH5alpha
  Copy number: Unknown
Gene/Insert
  Gene/Insert name: ish1
  Species: S. pombe (fission yeast)
  Insert size (bp): 5100
  Mutation: ish1 C-terminal domain fused with mCherry + ura4(+)
  Entrez Gene: ish1 (a.k.a. SPBC365.12c)
  Promoter: N/A
  Tag / fusion protein: mCherry (C terminal on insert); GST (N terminal on insert)
  Cloning method: Gibson Cloning
  Sequencing primers: 5′ GCTGTTCCTAATTGGGCTGC; 3′ ctccactaactcgtttccaaca
Terms and licenses: Academic/Nonprofit Terms; Industry Terms: Not Available to Industry
How to cite: pMGF172 was a gift from Adam Frost & Wesley Sundquist (Addgene plasmid # 96998 ; http://n2t.net/addgene:96998 ; RRID:Addgene_96998)
