>Addgene plasmid #96998 | pMGF172 | depositor partial sequence | sequence record 178565 | pMGF172 sequence 9335 bps
NNNNGGAATTGTGAGCGGATAACAATTTCACACAGGAAACAGTATTCATGTCCCCTATACTAGGTTATTG
GAAAATTAAGGGCCTTGTGCAACCCACTCGACTTCTTTTGGAATATCTTGAAGAAAAATATGAAGAGCAT
TTGTATGAGCGCGATGAAGGTGATAAATGGCGAAACAAAAAGTTTGAATTGGGTTTGGAGTTTCCCAATC
TTCCTTATTATATTGATGGTGATGTTAAATTAACACAGTCTATGGCCATCATACGTTATATAGCTGACAA
GCACAACATGTTGGGTGGTTGTCCAAAAGAGCGTGCAGAGATTTCAATGCTTGAAGGAGCGGTTTTGGAT
ATTAGATACGGTGTTTCGAGAATTGCATATAGTAAAGACTTTGAAACTCTCAAAGTTGATTTTCTTAGCA
AGCTACCTGAAATGCTGAAAATGTTCGAAGATCGTTTATGTCATAAAACATATTTAAATGGTGATCATGT
AACCCATCCTGACTTCATGTTGTATGACGCTCTTGATGTTGTTTTATACATGGACCCAATGTGCCTGGAT
GCGTTCCCAAAATTAGTTTGTTTTAAAAAACGTATTGAAGCTATCCCACAAATTGATAAGTACTTGAAAT
CCAGCAAGTATATAGCATGGCCTTTGCAGGGCTGGCAAGCCACGTTTGGTGGTGGCGACCATCCTCCAAA
ATCGGATCTGGAAGTTCTGTTCCAGGGGCCCCTGGCTGTTCCTAATTGGGCTGCTTATTTTGATACTTTG
AGCTCCAAAGAGCTTTCTGCCTGGATTAAGGAATACAAAAAACATTACCATGGAAAACTTCACCCATCCA
AAGATCGTGAACATCTTTTCCAAAATGCCTGTAATATTTATCGCGCTATTGCTGAAAAGGCTGACAAATC
TGTTCTTCAATCGATTCAATCAAAGTTTCCTAAGGCAACTGTTCCCGGTTATGACTCTTGGTCTAATGAA
GATCTAAAGTCTGCACTCAAGGAATATGGTGACAGTATTGGTAAGGTGTTTAATCGTAAAGATGCTATTG
AACGCTTAAAGCGTCATGATATTTTATTCTATGGTCCTGTTGTTGCCGACAAGGCTAAATCAGGAGTCTC
TGGCTTCCTTCGACGTGTTGCTTCTTTTATGGGATTTGGCACTCGCGACGTAGCTGAAATTAAGCTAGGA
GAAAACATTCAAAAGGTAAAAGATACTGCCTCTAAAGCCTCATCTGCTGTATCTTCAGCAGGCGACTATG
TCGAAACTAATGTAAAGAAAGCCCAAAGGGTTTTGGGAGGAACGGGCGGTAGTGGAGGCACTGGTATGGT
GAGCAAGGGCGAGGAGGATAACATGGCCATCATCAAGGAGTTCATGCGCTTCAAGGTGCACATGGAGGGC
TCCGTGAACGGCCACGAGTTCGAGATCGAGGGCGAGGGCGAGGGCCGCCCCTACGAGGGCACCCAGACCG
CCAAGCTGAAGGTGACCAAGGGTGGCCCCCTGCCCTTCGCCTGGGACATCCTGTCCCCTCAGTTCATGTA
CGGCTCCAAGGCCTACGTGAAGCACCCCGCCGACATCCCCGACTACTTGAAGCTGTCCTTCCCCGAGGGC
TTCAAGTGGGAGCGCGTGATGAACTTCGAGGACGGCGGCGTGGTGACCGTGACCCAGGACTCCTCCCTGC
AGGACGGCGAGTTCATCTACAAGGTGAAGCTGCGCGGCACCAACTTCCCCTCCGACGGCCCCGTAATGCA
GAAGAAGACCATGGGCTGGGAGGCCTCCTCCGAGCGGATGTACCCCGAGGACGGCGCCCTGAAGGGCGAG
ATCAAGCAGAGGCTGAAGCTGAAGGACGGCGGCCACTACGACGCTGAGGTCAAGACCACCTACAAGGCCA
AGAAGCCCGTGCAGCTGCCCGGCGCCTACAACGTCAACATCAAGTTGGACATCACCTCCCACAACGAGGA
CTACACCATCGTGGAACAGTACGAACGCGCCGAGGGCCGCCACTCCACCGGCGGCATGGACGAGCTGTAC
AAGTGAGGCGCGCCACTTCTAAATAAGCGAATTTCTTATGATTTATGATTTTTATTATTAAATAAGTTAT
AAAAAAAATAAGTGTATACAAATTTTAAAGTGACTCTTAGGTTTTAAAACGAAAATTCTTATTCTTGAGT
AACTCTTTCCTGTAGGTCAGGTTGCTTTCTCAGGTATAGTATGAGGTCGCTCTTATTGACCACACCTCTA
CCGGCAGATCCGCTAGGGATAACAGGGTAATATAGATCTGTTTAGCTTGCCTCGTCCCCGCCGGGTCACC
CGGCCAGCGACATGGAGGCCCAGAATACAACACCAATGTTTATAACCAAGTTTTATCTTGTTTGTCTACA
TGGTATTTTACATTCATCTACATACATCTTTCATTGGCTTTGTACATAGTTATCATTACAAGTCTAAAAA
AATTCACTCTTTTCTTATTCAATGTCAATCCAAGAGAAAAGATTGTGGTAATGTTGTAGGAGCATGTTTA
ATAAATTACTATAGCAAATTACTTTTTATTCCCAAGGTGTTTATCTATAATAGTTAATATTTTAGTCGCT
ACATAAAATTTTACCAAAGAGTACTTGTATACTAATTCTAAATGCCTTCTGACATAAAACGCCTAGGAAA
ACAAACGCAAACAAGGCATCGACTTTTTCAATAACCAACCAAAAAAATTTTACATTAGTCTTTTTTTAAT
GCTGAGAAAGTCTTTGCTGATATGCCTTCCAACCAGCTTCTCTATATCTCTTGGCTTCGACAACAGGATT
ACGACCAGCTCCATAGACTCCACGACCAACAATGATGATGTCGCTACCGCAGTTTACAATCACTTCTTCA
GGAGTACGATATTGCTGTCCCAGCCCGTCTCCTTTAACATCCAAGCCGATACCAGGGGACATAGTTATGT
AGTCGCTTTGAAGGTTAGGAAATCGACGACCAGCTATAAAGCCAAAGCAAAAATCGGTATGCTTCTCAAA
CCATTCTAAGGTTTTCTCTGTGTAGGAACCAGTAGCCAAAGAGCCTTTGGAAGACATTTCAGCCAAAAGC
AAGAGACCACGTCCCAAAGGTAAACCAACTTCTTTGAGGCCTTGTATAATACCCTCGCCTGGCACTGTAT
GGCAATTTGTGATATGAGCCCAAGAAGCAATTTTGTACACACCAGATGCATATTGTAGCTTGACGGTATT
TCCAATGTCTGCGAATTTGCGATCCTCAAAGATAAGAAAACGATGCTTTTTACCTAAGGCCACCAGTTTT
TCTACCATATCCTGGTCGAAATCCTCGACAACGTCAATATGTGTCTTGATAACACAGACATAGGGTCCAA
TTTTATCTACCAATTCTAAGATTTCGGATTTCTTCGTCAAATCGACCGCGACTGACAAGTTGCTTTGCTT
TTCTTCCATCAAAGCCAACAATTCCTTGGCAATGGGATTTTTCATCCCCTCAGCTCTAGCTGAATAGCTT
TGAAATACTCTAGCATCCATAACTTTGCTTTTAAACCTTTAATTTCGATCCAAGCAAAAAAGAGGTTCTT
GGTAGGACAATACGGTAAGAAAACACGACATGTGCAGAGATGCCGACGAAGCATAGTTAAACTGGGATGG
TAAAATCAATTAAGAATTTATAAAGACAAAATTGTATAAGTCTCTAAAACATCTTAATTATACCTCACAG
AACTATCTAAAATATATTCACAAAGTGCAAACATTATCATGAAAAAGAACCATTTTAATTTAAAGCAAGG
GCATTAAGGCTTATTTACAGAATTTCTTACTTTTGTAAAGATTATAAGGCTGATTATCTTTTTCACCATG
CCAAAAATTACACAAGATAGAATGGATGTTTGAAATTAAACGTGAGTATACAAACAAATACACTAGGTAA
ATCGAAACATTTTTTTCTCCATTAAGTAACAAATTCCTATTTAGAGAAAGAATGCTGAGTAGATTAAATA
ATCTATACAAACTTTTTTAACACAAATGCATACATATAGCCAGTGGGATTTGTAGCTAAGCTTCCGAATT
CGAGTCTAACTCCTTAACCACTCGGACATAGTGACTTATCTGACACTCATTGTAAATTAATATATATATA
GGCATTTTGTTTAGTTAAAGGTACTTAAGTAATTAGTATAAACGAACCAATTTTATAATCAGGAAGTTAA
GTGAATGGTAGCACATGTCGTAAAAATTGTGAATTTTTATTGAATAATATTTTAAATACAAGCCTTTCTA
GACTAGGTATACTCATAAACATATATGAGCAAAAGGATAGAGGAGATTACATTGCATCTTCTACAAATTT
ATTTATTGCCCTTTACTGAAAAATTAAATAATGAGTACTAAATGATAAAAAGCGCTCAGTACAAGAAAGA
TTGCAAAAATATTGCATTCTTCATGAATTAAAGTTGCATATAAGGCATATTGAAAGTAATAGTACTAAAA
CAGCAGTTAGCGAAAATTAATAGAATTATATTCGCAAGACAATTGTGACATTAAATTAAAAAATTGTAGA
ATTTTTACTATCCTCTTTAACGCCATGAGCCTTTATAAAAAGGTTAAATTAGTTTTAACATTCTTTTTTT
GAGTAAGAGTTTACAATTTATCAAAACCTGTGTTATTATATTCATTAGTTTCAATTTATTAGCATCTAGA
GAAAAATCAATTGGCAGTTACATTGTTGGAATTTATGAAGAAAAAGAATCTACAACGGAGAATAAGTTGC
TGATCGCTTTCCCTAAAATTGTATATTTTGCTGAGCTTATTTTGACATTTCGTTGAAGTTTTCTCTAATT
CGCATTCATTTTAAGTAAAACAATGAGAAATAAAATTACAAAAAATACAAATTAAAATACAATTTTTAGC
TATAATTATAGACGATGCCCTTGTATCCCATTCTGTCTCGCTTGCCCCTACTTTTTATCTTTTATATACC
ATAATGAACGCTGCCGCTACTAACCATACCCCGATTTTACATTTCGGACTCCCAAGGACGTACAAAATAG
AAAACTATAGAAAAAAATAATCAGAAAATAGCATGTCATCTCTTTGTAAAACGCGTTTGCAAGAAGAAAG
GAAACAATGGAGAAGAGATCATCCATTTGTATGTAAATTTTAGTAAACTTGAAGAAATCACTAACAACTT
CTCTTACTTAGGGATTCTATGCAAAACCTTGTAAATCATCTGATGGAGGACTCGATTTAATGAATTGGAA
GGTTGATACTAACGCCGCCATCCATAAATTGTTCATGAACGTTCTTAATGTCTATTTATATTATTTAAAA
AGAAGGAGATTACGTCTAAAACGAGTTCTCGTTTAATATATGACTTTTAATGAAATATCTATGTTCATAT
TCGCTACTTAACCTTCCTTGGCAAGTAATCCATCCTATTGTTAACATTAATATAATCCATCAAGATACTT
TTTTATTAATTTAAGTTTTTCAGAATTAGATGTTGGTGCACCTCCTCCAAATCTAGAGCTGTGGAAAGAA
TTGGTAAAATCTTATCGCGATGTTCGTGATTCTCTAAAAATTGCAGTAAAACATTTCTAGCATATTCTTT
GTTAATCAATTCTTTAGAAATATTGCTTATAACAGGTGGCTCGAATGAACCTGCTGAATCACTTGAAGCT
TTGGGCAATATTTCACTGCTCATAACACTGGACAGCTCGCTCTCGTGAGATTTGACACTTTCCTTTTGAA
CCTTTTGCTTTTCAATGAGTTCTTTTATTTCATCCCTTGACTCCACTAACTCGTTTCCAACACTCGAGCG
GCCGCATCGTGACTGACTGACGATCTGCCTCGCGCGTTTCGGTGATGACGGTGAAAACCTCTGACACATG
CAGCTCCCGGAGACGGTCACAGCTTGTCTGTAAGCGGATGCCGGGAGCAGACAAGCCCGTCAGGGCGCGT
CAGCGGGTGTTGGCGGGTGTCGGGGCGCAGCCATGACCCAGTCACGTAGCGATAGCGGAGTGTATAATTC
TTGAAGACGAAAGGGCCTCGTGATACGCCTATTTTTATAGGTTAATGTCATGATAATAATGGTTTCTTAG
ACGTCAGGTGGCACTTTTCGGGGAAATGTGCGCGGAACCCCTATTTGTTTATTTTTCTAAATACATTCAA
ATATGTATCCGCTCATGAGACAATAACCCTGATAAATGCTTCAATAATATTGAAAAAGGAAGAGTATGAG
TATTCAACATTTCCGTGTCGCCCTTATTCCCTTTTTTGCGGCATTTTGCCTTCCTGTTTTTGCTCACCCA
GAAACGCTGGTGAAAGTAAAAGATGCTGAAGATCAGTTGGGTGCACGAGTGGGTTACATCGAACTGGATC
TCAACAGCGGTAAGATCCTTGAGAGTTTTCGCCCCGAAGAACGTTTTCCAATGATGAGCACTTTTAAAGT
TCTGCTATGTGGCGCGGTATTATCCCGTGTTGACGCCGGGCAAGAGCAACTCGGTCGCCGCATACACTAT
TCTCAGAATGACTTGGTTGAGTACTCACCAGTCACAGAAAAGCATCTTACGGATGGCATGACAGTAAGAG
AATTATGCAGTGCTGCCATAACCATGAGTGATAACACTGCGGCCAACTTACTTCTGACAACGATCGGAGG
ACCGAAGGAGCTAACCGCTTTTTTGCACAACATGGGGGATCATGTAACTCGCCTTGATCGTTGGGAACCG
GAGCTGAATGAAGCCATACCAAACGACGAGCGTGACACCACGATGCCTGCAGCAATGGCAACAACGTTGC
GCAAACTATTAACTGGCGAACTACTTACTCTAGCTTCCCGGCAACAATTAATAGACTGGATGGAGGCGGA
TAAAGTTGCAGGACCACTTCTGCGCTCGGCCCTTCCGGCTGGCTGGTTTATTGCTGATAAATCTGGAGCC
GGTGAGCGTGGGTCTCGCGGTATCATTGCAGCACTGGGGCCAGATGGTAAGCCCTCCCGTATCGTAGTTA
TCTACACGACGGGGAGTCAGGCAACTATGGATGAACGAAATAGACAGATCGCTGAGATAGGTGCCTCACT
GATTAAGCATTGGTAACTGTCAGACCAAGTTTACTCATATATACTTTAGATTGATTTAAAACTTCATTTT
TAATTTAAAAGGATCTAGGTGAAGATCCTTTTTGATAATCTCATGACCAAAATCCCTTAACGTGAGTTTT
CGTTCCACTGAGCGTCAGACCCCGTAGAAAAGATCAAAGGATCTTCTTGAGATCCTTTTTTTCTGCGCGT
AATCTGCTGCTTGCAAACAAAAAAACCACCGCTACCAGCGGTGGTTTGTTTGCCGGATCAAGAGCTACCA
ACTCTTTTTCCGAAGGTAACTGGCTTCAGCAGAGCGCAGATACCAAATACTGTCCTTCTAGTGTAGCCGT
AGTTAGGCCACCACTTCAAGAACTCTGTAGCACCGCCTACATACCTCGCTCTGCTAATCCTGTTACCAGT
GGCTGCTGCCAGTGGCGATAAGTCGTGTCTTACCGGGTTGGACTCAAGACGATAGTTACCGGATAAGGCG
CAGCGGTCGGGCTGAACGGGGGGTTCGTGCACACAGCCCAGCTTGGAGCGAACGACCTACACCGAACTGA
GATACCTACAGCGTGAGCTATGAGAAAGCGCCACGCTTCCCGAAGGGAGAAAGGCGGACAGGTATCCGGT
AAGCGGCAGGGTCGGAACAGGAGAGCGCACGAGGGAGCTTCCAGGGGGAAACGCCTGGTATCTTTATAGT
CCTGTCGGGTTTCGCCACCTCTGACTTGAGCGTCGATTTTTGTGATGCTCGTCAGGGGGGCGGAGCCTAT
GGAAAAACGCCAGCAACGCGGCCTTTTTACGGTTCCTGGCCTTTTGCTGGCCTTTTGCTCACATGTTCTT
TCCTGCGTTATCCCCTGATTCTGTGGATAACCGTATTACCGCCTTTGAGTGAGCTGATACCGCTCGCCGC
AGCCGAACGACCGAGCGCAGCGAGTCAGTGAGCGAGGAAGCGGAAGAGCGCCTGATGCGGTATTTTCTCC
TTACGCATCTGTGCGGTATTTCACACCGCATAAATTCCGACACCATCGAATGGTGCAAAACCTTTCGCGG
TATGGCATGATAGCGCCCGGAAGAGAGTCAATTCAGGGTGGTGAATGTGAAACCAGTAACGTTATACGAT
GTCGCAGAGTATGCCGGTGTCTCTTATCAGACCGTTTCCCGCGTGGTGAACCAGGCCAGCCACGTTTCTG
CGAAAACGCGGGAAAAAGTGGAAGCGGCGATGGCGGAGCTGAATTACATTCCCAACCGCGTGGCACAACA
ACTGGCGGGCAAACAGTCGTTGCTGATTGGCGTTGCCACCTCCAGTCTGGCCCTGCACGCGCCGTCGCAA
ATTGTCGCGGCGATTAAATCTCGCGCCGATCAACTGGGTGCCAGCGTGGTGGTGTCGATGGTAGAACGAA
GCGGCGTCGAAGCCTGTAAAGCGGCGGTGCACAATCTTCTCGCGCAACGCGTCAGTGGGCTGATCATTAA
CTATCCGCTGGATGACCAGGATGCCATTGCTGTGGAAGCTGCCTGCACTAATGTTCCGGCGTTATTTCTT
GATGTCTCTGACCAGACACCCATCAACAGTATTATTTTCTCCCATGAAGACGGTACGCGACTGGGCGTGG
AGCATCTGGTCGCATTGGGTCACCAGCAAATCGCGCTGTTAGCGGGCCCATTAAGTTCTGTCTCGGCGCG
TCTGCGTCTGGCTGGCTGGCATAAATATCTCACTCGCAATCAAATTCAGCCGATAGCGGAACGGGAAGGC
GACTGGAGTGCCATGTCCGGTTTTCAACAAACCATGCAAATGCTGAATGAGGGCATCGTTCCCACTGCGA
TGCTGGTTGCCAACGATCAGATGGCGCTGGGCGCAATGCGCGCCATTACCGAGTCCGGGCTGCGCGTTGG
TGCGGATATCTCGGTAGTGGGATACGACGATACCGAAGACAGCTCATGTTATATCCCGCCGTTAACCACC
ATCAAACAGGATTTTCGCCTGCTGGGGCAAACCAGCGTGGACCGCTTGCTGCAACTCTCTCAGGGCCAGG
CGGTGAAGGGCAATCAGCTGTTGCCCGTCTCACTGGTGAAAAGAAAAACCACCCTGGCGCCCAATACGCA
AACCGCCTCTCCCCGCGCGTTGGCCGATTCATTAATGCAGCTGGCACGACAGGTTTCCCGACTGGAAAGC
GGGCAGTGAGCGCAACGCAATTAATGTGAGTTAGCTCACTCATTAGGCACCCCAGGCTTTACACTTTATG
CTTCCGGCTCGTATGTTGTGTNNNN
